>Addgene plasmid #100510 | pLJM1-FLAG-metap2 | addgene full sequence | sequence record 197146 | Addgene NGS Result
GGGTCTCTCTGGTTAGACCAGATCTGAGCCTGGGAGCTCTCTGGCTAACTAGGGAACCCACTGCTTAAGC
CTCAATAAAGCTTGCCTTGAGTGCTTCAAGTAGTGTGTGCCCGTCTGTTGTGTGACTCTGGTAACTAGAG
ATCCCTCAGACCCTTTTAGTCAGTGTGGAAAATCTCTAGCAGTGGCGCCCGAACAGGGACTTGAAAGCGA
AAGGGAAACCAGAGGAGCTCTCTCGACGCAGGACTCGGCTTGCTGAAGCGCGCACGGCAAGAGGCGAGGG
GCGGCGACTGGTGAGTACGCCAAAAATTTTGACTAGCGGAGGCTAGAAGGAGAGAGATGGGTGCGAGAGC
GTCAGTATTAAGCGGGGGAGAATTAGATCGCGATGGGAAAAAATTCGGTTAAGGCCAGGGGGAAAGAAAA
AATATAAATTAAAACATATAGTATGGGCAAGCAGGGAGCTAGAACGATTCGCAGTTAATCCTGGCCTGTT
AGAAACATCAGAAGGCTGTAGACAAATACTGGGACAGCTACAACCATCCCTTCAGACAGGATCAGAAGAA
CTTAGATCATTATATAATACAGTAGCAACCCTCTATTGTGTGCATCAAAGGATAGAGATAAAAGACACCA
AGGAAGCTTTAGACAAGATAGAGGAAGAGCAAAACAAAAGTAAGACCACCGCACAGCAAGCGGCCGGCCG
CTGATCTTCAGACCTGGAGGAGGAGATATGAGGGACAATTGGAGAAGTGAATTATATAAATATAAAGTAG
TAAAAATTGAACCATTAGGAGTAGCACCCACCAAGGCAAAGAGAAGAGTGGTGCAGAGAGAAAAAAGAGC
AGTGGGAATAGGAGCTTTGTTCCTTGGGTTCTTGGGAGCAGCAGGAAGCACTATGGGCGCAGCGTCAATG
ACGCTGACGGTACAGGCCAGACAATTATTGTCTGGTATAGTGCAGCAGCAGAACAATTTGCTGAGGGCTA
TTGAGGCGCAACAGCATCTGTTGCAACTCACAGTCTGGGGCATCAAGCAGCTCCAGGCAAGAATCCTGGC
TGTGGAAAGATACCTAAAGGATCAACAGCTCCTGGGGATTTGGGGTTGCTCTGGAAAACTCATTTGCACC
ACTGCTGTGCCTTGGAATGCTAGTTGGAGTAATAAATCTCTGGAACAGATTTGGAATCACACGACCTGGA
TGGAGTGGGACAGAGAAATTAACAATTACACAAGCTTAATACACTCCTTAATTGAAGAATCGCAAAACCA
GCAAGAAAAGAATGAACAAGAATTATTGGAATTAGATAAATGGGCAAGTTTGTGGAATTGGTTTAACATA
ACAAATTGGCTGTGGTATATAAAATTATTCATAATGATAGTAGGAGGCTTGGTAGGTTTAAGAATAGTTT
TTGCTGTACTTTCTATAGTGAATAGAGTTAGGCAGGGATATTCACCATTATCGTTTCAGACCCACCTCCC
AACCCCGAGGGGACCCCATATGCCAAGTACGCCCCCTATTGACGTCAATGACGGTAAATGGCCCGCCTGG
CATTATGCCCAGTACATGACCTTATGGGACTTTCCTACTTGGCAGTACATCTACGTATTAGTCATCGCTA
TTACCATGGTGATGCGGTTTTGGCAGTACATCAATGGGCGTGGATAGCGGTTTGACTCACGGGGATTTCC
AAGTCTCCACCCCATTGACGTCAATGGGAGTTTGTTTTGGCACCAAAATCAACGGGACTTTCCAAAATGT
CGTAACAACTCCGCCCCATTGACGCAAATGGGCGGTAGGCGTGTACGGTGGGAGGTCTATATAAGCAGAG
CTCGTTTAGTGAACCGTCAGATCGCCTGGAGACGCCATCCACGCTGTTTTGACCTCCATAGAAGACACCG
GGACCGATCCAGCCTCCGCGGCCGGGAACGGTGCATTGGAACGCGGATTCCCCGTGCCAAGAGTGACGTA
AGTACCGCCTATAGAGTCTATAGGCCCACCCCCTTGGCTTCGTTAGAACGCGGCTACAATTAATACATAA
CCTTATGTATCATACACATACGATTTAGGTGACACTATAGAATAACATCCACTTTGCCTTTCTCTCCACA
GGTGTCCACTCCCAGGTCCAACTGCACCTCGGTTCTATCGATTGAATTCACCATGGAAATGGACTACAAG
GATGACGATGACAAGGGTGGTGGTGGTGGTGCGTCGACGATGGCGGGTGTGGAGGAGGTAGCGGCCTCCG
GGAGCCACCTGAATGGCGACCTGGATCCAGACGACAGGGAAGAAGGAGCTGCCTCTACGGCTGAGGAAGC
AGCCAAGAAAAAAAGACGAAAGAAGAAGAAGAGCAAAGGGCCTTCTGCAGGGGAACAGGAACCTGATAAA
GAATCAGGAGCCTCAGTGGATGAAGTAGCAAGACAGTTGGAAAGATCAGCATTGGAAGATAAAGAAAGAG
ATGAAGATGATGAAGATGGAGATGGCGATGGAGATGGAGCAACTGGAAAGAAGAAGAAAAAGAAGAAGAA
GAAGAGAGGACCAAAA
[1092 nt withheld, positions 2537-3628]
GGAGATGACTATTAAGCGGCCGCAGTGAGAATTCTCGACCTCGAGACAAATGGCAGTATTCATCCACAAT
TTTAAAAGAAAAGGGGGGATTGGGGGGTACAGTGCAGGGGAAAGAATAGTAGACATAATAGCAACAGACA
TACAAACTAAAGAATTACAAAAACAAATTACAAAAATTCAAAATTTTCGGGTTTATTACAGGGACAGCAG
AGATCCACTTTGGCCGCGGCTCGAGGGGGTTGGGGTTGCGCCTTTTCCAAGGCAGCCCTGGGTTTGCGCA
GGGACGCGGCTGCTCTGGGCGTGGTTCCGGGAAACGCAGCGGCGCCGACCCTGGGTCTCGCACATTCTTC
ACGTCCGTTCGCAGCGTCACCCGGATCTTCGCCGCTACCCTTGTGGGCCCCCCGGCGACGCTTCCTGCTC
CGCCCCTAAGTCGGGAAGGTTCCTTGCGGTTCGCGGCGTGCCGGACGTGACAAACGGAAGCCGCACGTCT
CACTAGTACCCTCGCAGACGGACAGCGCCAGGGAGCAATGGCAGCGCGCCGACCGCGATGGGCTGTGGCC
AATAGCGGCTGCTCAGCAGGGCGCGCCGAGAGCAGCGGCCGGGAAGGGGCGGTGCGGGAGGCGGGGTGTG
GGGCGGTAGTGTGGGCCCTGTTCCTGCCCGCGCGGTGTTCCGCATTCTGCAAGCCTCCGGAGCGCACGTC
GGCAGTCGGCTCCCTCGTTGACCGAATCACCGACCTCTCTCCCCAGGGGGATCCACCGGAGCTTACCATG
ACCGAGTACAAGCCCACGGTGCGCCTCGCCACCCGCGACGACGTCCCCAGGGCCGTACGCACCCTCGCCG
CCGCGTTCGCCGACTACCCCGCCACGCGCCACACCGTCGATCCGGACCGCCACATCGAGCGGGTCACCGA
GCTGCAAGAACTCTTCCTCACGCGCGTCGGGCTCGACATCGGCAAGGTGTGGGTCGCGGACGACGGCGCC
GCGGTGGCGGTCTGGACCACGCCGGAGAGCGTCGAAGCGGGGGCGGTGTTCGCCGAGATCGGCCCGCGCA
TGGCCGAGTTGAGCGGTTCCCGGCTGGCCGCGCAGCAACAGATGGAAGGCCTCCTGGCGCCGCACCGGCC
CAAGGAGCCCGCGTGGTTCCTGGCCACCGTCGGCGTCTCGCCCGACCACCAGGGCAAGGGTCTGGGCAGC
GCCGTCGTGCTCCCCGGAGTGGAGGCGGCCGAGCGCGCCGGGGTGCCCGCCTTCCTGGAGACCTCCGCGC
CCCGCAACCTCCCCTTCTACGAGCGGCTCGGCTTCACCGTCACCGCCGACGTCGAGGTGCCCGAAGGACC
GCGCACCTGGTGCATGACCCGCAAGCCCGGTGCCTGACGCCCGCCCCACGACCCGCAGCGCCCGACCGAA
AGGAGCGCACGACCCCATGCATCGGTACCTTTAAGACCAATGACTTACAAGGCAGCTGTAGATCTTAGCC
ACTTTTTAAAAGAAAAGGGGGGACTGGAAGGGCTAATTCACTCCCAACGAAGACAAGATCTGCTTTTTGC
TTGTACTGGGTCTCTCTGGTTAGACCAGATCTGAGCCTGGGAGCTCTCTGGCTAACTAGGGAACCCACTG
CTTAAGCCTCAATAAAGCTTGCCTTGAGTGCTTCAAGTAGTGTGTGCCCGTCTGTTGTGTGACTCTGGTA
ACTAGAGATCCCTCAGACCCTTTTAGTCAGTGTGGAAAATCTCTAGCAGTAGTAGTTCATGTCATCTTAT
TATTCAGTATTTATAACTTGCAAAGAAATGAATATCAGAGAGTGAGAGGAACTTGTTTATTGCAGCTTAT
AATGGTTACAAATAAAGCAATAGCATCACAAATTTCACAAATAAAGCATTTTTTTCACTGCATTCTAGTT
GTGGTTTGTCCAAACTCATCAATGTATCTTATCATGTCTGGCTCTAGCTATCCCGCCCCTAACTCCGCCC
ATCCCGCCCCTAACTCCGCCCAGTTCCGCCCATTCTCCGCCCCATGGCTGACTAATTTTTTTTATTTATG
CAGAGGCCGAGGCCGCCTCGGCCTCTGAGCTATTCCAGAAGTAGTGAGGAGGCTTTTTTGGAGGCCTAGG
GACGTACCCAATTCGCCCTATAGTGAGTCGTATTACGCGCGCTCACTGGCCGTCGTTTTACAACGTCGTG
ACTGGGAAAACCCTGGCGTTACCCAACTTAATCGCCTTGCAGCACATCCCCCTTTCGCCAGCTGGCGTAA
TAGCGAAGAGGCCCGCACCGATCGCCCTTCCCAACAGTTGCGCAGCCTGAATGGCGAATGGG
[124 nt withheld, positions 5931-6054]
C
[91 nt withheld, positions 6056-6146]
A
[49 nt withheld, positions 6148-6196]
CCTTTGACGTTGGAGTCCACGTTCTTT
[37 nt withheld, positions 6224-6260]
ACCCTATCTCGGTCTATTCTTTTGATTTATAAGGGATTTTGCCGATTTCGGCCTATTGGTTAAAAAATGA
GCTGATTTAACAAAAATTTAACGCGAATTTTAACAAAATATTAACGCTTACAATTTAGGTGGCACTTTTC
GGGGAAATGTGCGCGGAACCCCTATTTGTTTATTTTTCTAAATACATTCAAATATGTATCCGCTCATGAG
ACAATAACCCTGATAAATGCTTCAATAATATTGAAAAAGGAAGAGTATGAGTATTCAACATTTCCGTGTC
GCCCTTATTCCCTTTTTTGCGGCATTTTGCCTTCCTGTTTTTGCTCACCCAGAAACGCTGGTGAAAGTAA
AAGATGCTGAAGATCAGTTGGGTGCACGAGTGGGTTACATCGAACTGGATCTCAACAGCGGTAAGATCCT
TGAGAGTTTTCGCCCCGAAGAACGTTTTCCAATGATGAGCACTTTTAAAGTTCTGCTATGTGGCGCGGTA
TTATCCCGTATTGACGCCGGGCAAGAGCAACTCGGTCGCCGCATACACTATTCTCAGAATGACTTGGTTG
AGTACTCACCAGTCACAGAAAAGCATCTTACGGATGGCATGACAGTAAGAGAATTATGCAGTGCTGCCAT
AACCATGAGTGATAACACTGCGGCCAACTTACTTCTGACAACGATCGGAGGACCGAAGGAGCTAACCGCT
TTTTTGCACAACATGGGGGATCATGTAACTCGCCTTGATCGTTGGGAACCGGAGCTGAATGAAGCCATAC
CAAACGACGAGCGTGACACCACGATGCCTGTAGCAATGGCAACAACGTTGCGCAAACTATTAACTGGCGA
ACTACTTACTCTAGCTTCCCGGCAACAATTAATAGACTGGATGGAGGCGGATAAAGTTGCAGGACCACTT
CTGCGCTCGGCCCTTCCGGCTGGCTGGTTTATTGCTGATAAATCTGGAGCCGGTGAGCGTGGGTCTCGCG
GTATCATTGCAGCACTGGGGCCAGATGGTAAGCCCTCCCGTATCGTAGTTATCTACACGACGGGGAGTCA
GGCAACTATGGATGAACGAAATAGACAGATCGCTGAGATAGGTGCCTCACTGATTAAGCATTGGTAACTG
TCAGACCAAGTTTACTCATATATACTTTAGATTGATTTAAAACTTCATTTTTAATTTAAAAGGATCTAGG
TGAAGATCCTTTTTGATAATCTCATGACCAAAATCCCTTAACGTGAGTTTTCGTTCCACTGAGCGTCAGA
CCCCGTAGAAAAGATCAAAGGATCTTCTTGAGATCCTTTTTTTCTGCGCGTAATCTGCTGCTTGCAAACA
AAAAAACCACCGCTACCAGCGGTGGTTTGTTTGCCGGATCAAGAGCTACCAACTCTTTTTCCGAAGGTAA
CTGGCTTCAGCAGAGCGCAGATACCAAATACTGTTCTTCTAGTGTAGCCGTAGTTAGGCCACCACTTCAA
GAACTCTGTAGCACCGCCTACATACCTCGCTCTGCTAATCCTGTTACCAGTGGCTGCTGCCAGTGGCGAT
AAGTCGTGTCTTACCGGGTTGGACTCAAGACGATAGTTACCGGATAAGGCGCAGCGGTCGGGCTGAACGG
GGGGTTCGTGCACACAGCCCAGCTTGGAGCGAACGACCTACACCGAACTGAGATACCTACAGCGTGAGCT
ATGAGAAAGCGCCACGCTTCCCGAAGGGAGAAAGGCGGACAGGTATCCGGTAAGCGGCAGGGTCGGAACA
GGAGAGCGCACGAGGGAGCTTCCAGGGGGAAACGCCTGGTATCTTTATAGTCCTGTCGGGTTTCGCCACC
TCTGACTTGAGCGTCGATTTTTGTGATGCTCGTCAGGGGGGCGGAGCCTATGGAAAAACGCCAGCAACGC
GGCCTTTTTACGGTTCCTGGCCTTTTGCTGGCCTTTTGCTCACATGTTCTTTCCTGCGTTATCCCCTGAT
TCTGTGGATAACCGTATTACCGCCTTTGAGTGAGCTGATACCGCTCGCCGCAGCCGAACGACCGAGCGCA
GCGAGTCAGTGAGCGAGGAAGCGGAAGAGCGCCCAATACGCAAACCGCCTCTCCCCGCGCGTTGGCCGAT
TCATTAATGCAGCTGGCACGACAGGTTTCCCGACTGGAAAGCGGGCAGTGAGCGCAACGCAATTAATGTG
AGTTAGCTCACTCATTAGGCACCCCAGGCTTTACACTTTATGCTTCCGGCTCGTATGTTGTGTGGAATTG
TGAGCGGATAACAATTTCACACAGGAAACAGCTATGACCATGATTACGCCAAGCGCGCAATTAACCCTCA
CTAAAGGGAACAAAAGCTGGAGCTGCAAGCTTAATGTAGTCTTATGCAATACTCTTGTAGTCTTGCAACA
TGGTAACGATGAGTTAGCAACATGCCTTACAAGGAGAGAAAAAGCACCGTGCATGCCGATTGGTGGAAGT
AAGGTGGTACGATCGTGCCTTATTAGGAAGGCAACAGACGGGTCTGACATGGATTGGACGAACCACTGAA
TTGCCGCATTGCAGAGATATTGTATTTAAGTGCCTAGCTCGATACATAAAC
Features (pLannotate 1.2.2; 31 found; start..end, strand, type, name):
      1..181     +  LTR            5' LTR (truncated): truncated 5' long terminal repeat (LTR) from HIV-1
    228..353     +  misc_feature   HIV-1 Ψ: packaging signal of human immunodeficiency virus type 1
    337..675     +  CDS            HIV-1 gag (fragment): gag protein from human immunodeficiency virus 1; gag
    850..1083    +  misc_feature   RRE: The Rev response element (RRE) of HIV-1 allows for Rev-dependent mRNA export from the nucleus to the cytoplasm.
   1460..1486    +  CDS            Rev (fragment): human immunodeficiency virus 1 (HIV-1) Rev protein; rev; enhances nuclear export of unspliced and incompletely spliced viral mRNAs
   1487..1618    +  enhancer       CMV enhancer (fragment): human cytomegalovirus immediate early enhancer; contains an 18-bp deletion relative to the standard CMV enhancer
   1619..1822    +  promoter       CMV promoter: human cytomegalovirus (CMV) immediate early promoter
   1958..2001    +  intron         CMV intron (fragment): modified intron A from human cytomegalovirus
   2053..2071    +  promoter       SP6 promoter: promoter for bacteriophage SP6 RNA polymerase
   2075..2112    +  CDS            IgH signal sequence (fragment): signal sequence from the mouse immunoglobulin heavy chain variable region
   2165..2185    +  CDS            FLAG (fragment): FLAG® epitope tag, followed by an enterokinase cleavage site
   2210..3640    +  CDS            METAP2 (sequence partly withheld): MAP2_HUMAN - Also known as MNPEP, P67EIF2. Experimental evidence at protein level: Swiss-Prot protein existence level 1. Protects eukaryotic initiation factor EIF2S1 from translation-inhibiting phosphorylation by inhibitory kinases such as EIF2AK2/PKR and EIF2AK1/HCR. Plays a critical role in the regulation of protein synthesis. From Homo sapiens (Human).
   3698..3815    +  misc_feature   cPPT/CTS: central polypurine tract and central termination sequence of HIV-1
   3864..4374    +  promoter       hPGK promoter: human phosphoglycerate kinase 1 promoter
   4396..4995    +  CDS            PuroR: puromycin N-acetyltransferase; pac from Streptomyces alboniger; confers resistance to puromycin
   5038..5121    +  CDS            nef (fragment): NEF_HV1Z2 - Experimental evidence at protein level: Swiss-Prot protein existence level 1. Extracellular Nef protein targets CD4(+) T-lymphocytes for apoptosis by interacting with CXCR4 surface receptors. From Human immunodeficiency virus type 1 group M subtype D (isolate Z2/CDC-Z34) (HIV-1).
   5123..5356    +  LTR            3' LTR (ΔU3): self-inactivating 3' long terminal repeat (LTR) from HIV-1
   5428..5549    +  polyA_signal   SV40 poly(A) signal: SV40 polyadenylation signal
   5589..5724    +  rep_origin     SV40 ori: SV40 origin of replication
   5745..5763    -  promoter       T7 promoter: promoter for bacteriophage T7 RNA polymerase
   5771..5926    +  CDS            lacZα (fragment): LacZα fragment of β-galactosidase; lacZ fragment
   5931..6359    +  rep_origin     f1 ori (sequence partly withheld): f1 bacteriophage origin of replication; arrow indicates direction of (+) strand synthesis
   6412..6516    +  promoter       AmpR promoter: bla
   6517..7377    +  CDS            AmpR: β-lactamase; bla; confers resistance to ampicillin, carbenicillin, and related antibiotics
   7548..8136    +  rep_origin     ori: high-copy-number ColE1/pMB1/pBR322/pUC origin of replication
   8319..8411    +  CDS            lacI (fragment): lac repressor; lacI; The lac repressor binds to the lac operator to inhibit transcription in E. coli. This inhibition can be relieved by adding lactose or isopropyl-β-D-thiogalactopyranoside (IPTG).
   8424..8445    +  protein_bind   CAP binding site: CAP binding activates transcription in the presence of cAMP. E. coli catabolite activator protein
   8460..8490    +  promoter       lac promoter: promoter for the E. coli lac operon
   8498..8514    +  protein_bind   lac operator: The lac repressor binds to the lac operator to inhibit transcription in E. coli. This inhibition can be relieved by adding lactose or isopropyl-β-D-thiogalactopyranoside (IPTG). lac repressor encoded by lacI
   8559..8577    +  promoter       T3 promoter: promoter for bacteriophage T3 RNA polymerase
   8605..8831    +  promoter       RSV promoter: Rous sarcoma virus enhancer/promoter
