[The description below was written by a language model from this plasmid's Addgene catalogue record and pLannotate feature annotations shown in this document.]
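Description:
pLJM1-FLAG-metap2 is a lentiviral transfer plasmid built on the pLJM1 backbone for producing virus that delivers an N-terminally FLAG-tagged human METAP2 (methionine aminopeptidase 2, also called p67eIF2 or MNPEP) into mammalian cells. In bacteria it is maintained through a high-copy ColE1/pUC-type origin and selected with ampicillin via the β-lactamase gene. An f1 origin, an SV40 origin, lac regulatory remnants and phage T7, T3 and SP6 promoters are also annotated as backbone carry-overs.

The viral portion follows a self-inactivating HIV-1 design. An RSV promoter, annotated at the end of the circular map, sits directly upstream of the truncated 5' LTR and would drive transcription of the genomic RNA in packaging cells. The Ψ packaging signal with an adjoining gag fragment directs encapsidation, the RRE supports Rev-dependent nuclear export, and a cPPT/CTS element is present. The ΔU3 3' LTR inactivates LTR promoter activity after integration, and an SV40 polyadenylation signal lies just downstream of it.

Between the LTRs, a CMV enhancer/promoter drives the FLAG-METAP2 open reading frame, which was inserted between SalI and EcoRI sites. A separate human PGK promoter expresses puromycin N-acetyltransferase, allowing selection of transduced cells with puromycin. The annotation software also flags short fragments such as an IgH signal sequence and a CMV intron piece near the cloning region. These are partial matches, and the record does not indicate any function for them.

The stated purpose is stable expression of tagged METAP2 by lentiviral transduction. The FLAG epitope would allow detection or immunoprecipitation of the protein. The plasmid comes from a study of nutrient sensing in the mTORC1 pathway, though the record does not state the specific role of this construct in that work.
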