Addgene plasmid #100510: pLJM1-FLAG-metap2
Purpose: Expresses FLAG tagged metap2 in mammalian cells to make lentivirus
Depositing lab: David Sabatini. Depositing organization: Whitehead Institute for Biomedical Research. Publication: SAMTOR is an S-adenosylmethionine sensor for the mTORC1 pathway. Gu X, Orozco JM, Saxton RA, Condon KJ, Liu GY, Krawczyk PA, Scaria SM, Harper JW, Gygi SP, Sabatini DM. Science. 2017 Nov 10;358(6364):813-818. doi: 10.1126/science.aao3265. PubMed 29123071.
Backbone
  Vector backbone: pLJM1
  Vector type: Mammalian Expression, Lentiviral
  Selectable markers: Puromycin
Growth in bacteria
  Bacterial resistance: Ampicillin, 100 μg/mL
  Growth temperature: 37°C
  Growth strain: NEB Stable
  Copy number: Unknown
Gene/Insert
  Gene/Insert name: METAP2 (alt names: MNPEP; P67EIF2; MAP2)
  Species: H. sapiens (human)
  GenBank ID: NP_001317175.1
  Entrez Gene: METAP2 (a.k.a. MAP2, MNPEP, p67eIF2)
  Tag / fusion protein: FLAG (N terminal on insert)
  Cloning method: Restriction Enzyme; 5′ cloning site SalI (not destroyed); 3′ cloning site EcoRI (unknown if destroyed)
  Sequencing primers: 5′ pLJM1-F; 3′ pLJM1-R
Terms and licenses: Academic/Nonprofit Terms; Industry Terms: Not Available to Industry
How to cite: pLJM1-FLAG-metap2 was a gift from David Sabatini (Addgene plasmid # 100510 ; http://n2t.net/addgene:100510 ; RRID:Addgene_100510)
